>Addgene plasmid #237904 | TRBV3-1 | addgene full sequence | sequence record 478722 | Addgene NGS Result
CTGAGAGACTCTAAATCCAGTGACAAGTCTGTCTGCCTATTCACCGATTTTGATTCTCAAACAAATGTGT
CACAAAGTAAGGATTCTGACGTCTATATCACAGACAAAACTGTGCTAGACATGAGGTCTATGGACTTCAA
GAGCAACAGTGCTGTGGCCTGGAGCAACAAATCTGACTTTGCATGTGCAAACGCCTTCAACAACAGCATT
ATTCCAGAAGATACCTTCTTCCCCAGCCCAGAAAGTTCCTGTGATGTCAAGCTGGTCGAGAAATCTTTTG
AAACAGATACGAACCTAAACTTTCAAAACCTGTCAGTGATTGGGTTCCGAATCCTCCTCCTGAAAGTGGC
CGGGTTTAATCTGCTCATGACGCTGCGGCTGTGGTCCAGCTGAGGAATTCATCAGAAGAGCCTCGAGGCG
GCCGCATGTGAGTCTCCCTATAGTGAGTCGTATTAATTTCGCGGGCGGAACCCCTATTTGTTTATTTTTC
TAAATACATTCAAATATGTATCCGCTCATGAGTAGCACCAGGCGTTTAAGGGCACCAATAACTGCCTTAA
AAAAATTACGCCCCGCCCTGCCACTCATCGCAGTACTGTTGTAATTCATTAAGCATTCTGCCGACATGGA
AGCCATCACAAACGGCATGATGAACCTGAATCGCCAGCGGCATCAGCACCTTGTCGCCTTGCGTATAATA
TTTGCCCATGGTGAAAACGGGGGCGAAGAAGTTGTCCATATTGGCCACGTTTAAATCAAAACTGGTGAAA
CTCACCCAGGGATTGGCTGAGACAAAAAACATATTCTCAATAAACCCTTTAGGGAAATAGGCCAGGTTTT
CACCGTAACACGCCACATCTTGCGAATATATGTGTAGAAACTGCCGGAAATCGTCGTGGTATTCACTCCA
GAGCGATGAAAACGTTTCAGTTTGCTCATGGAAAACGGTGTAACAAGGGTGAACACTATCCCATATCACC
AGCTCACCGTCTTTCATTGCCATACGAAATTCCGGATGAGCATTCATCAGGCGGGCAAGAATGTGAATAA
AGGCCGGATAAAACTTGTGCTTATTTTTCTTTACGGTCTTTAAAAAGGCCGTAATATCCAGCTGAACGGT
CTGGTTATAGGTACATTGAGCAACTGACTGAAATGCCTCAAAATGTTCTTTACGATGCCATTGGGATATA
TCAACGGTGGTATATCCAGTGATTTTTTTCTCCATTTTAGCTTCCTTAGCTCCTGAAAATCTCGATAACT
CAAAAAATACGCCCGGTAGTGATCTTATTTCATTATGGTGAAAGTTGGAACCTCTTACGTGCCGATCAAA
GTCTCATTTTCGCCAAAAGTTGTCATGACCAAAATCCCTTAACGTGAGTTTTCGTTCCACTGAGCGTCAG
ACCCCGTAGAAAAGATCAAAGGATCTTCTTGAGATCCTTTTTTTCTGCGCGTAATCTGCTGCTTGCAAAC
AAAAAAACCACCGCTACCAGCGGTGGTTTGTTTGCCGGATCAAGAGCTACCAACTCTTTTTCCGAAGGTA
ACTGGCTTCAGCAGAGCGCAGATACCAAATACTGTTCTTCTAGTGTAGCCGTAGTTAGGCCACCACTTCA
AGAACTCTGTAGCACCGCCTACATACCTCGCTCTGCTAATCCTGTTACCAGTGGCTGCTGCCAGTGGCGA
TAAGTCGTGTCTTACCGGGTTGGACTCAAGACGATAGTTACCGGATAAGGCGCAGCGGTCGGGCTGAACG
GGGGGTTCGTGCACACAGCCCAGCTTGGAGCGAACGACCTACACCGAACTGAGATACCTACAGCGTGAGC
TATGAGAAAGCGCCACGCTTCCCGAAGGGAGAAAGGCGGACAGGTATCCGGTAAGCGGCAGGGTCGGAAC
AGGAGAGCGCACGAGGGAGCTTCCAGGGGGAAACGCCTGGTATCTTTATAGTCCTGTCGGGTTTCGCCAC
CTCTGACTTGAGCGTCGATTTTTGTGATGCTCGTCAGGGGGGCGGAGCCTATGGAAAAACGCCAGCAATG
CGGCCTTTTTACGGTTCCTGGCCTTTTGCTGGCCTTTTGCTCACATGTTCTTTCCTGCGTTATCCCCTGA
TTCTGTGGATAACCGTATTACCGCCTTTGAGTGAGCTGATACCGCTCGCCGCAGCCGAACGACCGAGCGC
AGCGAGTCAGTGAGCGAGGAAGCCGAAAAATCAATAATCAGACAACAAGATGTGCGAACTCGATATTTTA
CACGACTCTCTTTACCAATTCTGCCCCGAATTACACTTAAAACGACTCAACAGCTTAACGTTGGCTTGCC
ACGCATTACTTGACTGTAAAACTCTCACTCTTACCGAACTTGGCCGTAACCTGCCAACCAAAGCGAGAAC
AAAACATAACATCAAACGAATCGACCGATTGTTAGGTAATCGTCACTTGCAGGAAGGTTTAAACGCATTT
AGGTGACACTATAGAAGTGTGTATCGCTCGAGGCTCTTCAGCATCTAGAGCCACCGGCATGAGCCACCAT
GGGCTGCAGGCTCCTCTGCTGTGTGGTGTTCTGCCTCCTCCAAGCAGGTCCCTTGGACACAGCTGTTTCC
CAGACTCCAAAATACCTGGTCACACAGATGGGAAACGACAAGTCCATTAAATGTGAACAAAATCTGGGCC
ATGATACTATGTATTGGTATAAACAGGACTCTAAGAAATTTCTGAAGATAATGTTTAGCTACAATAATAA
GGAGCTCATTATAAATGAAACAGTTCCAAATCGCTTCTCACCTAAATCTCCAGACAAAGCTCACTTAAAT
CTTCACATCAATTCCCTGGAGCTTGGTGACTCTGCTGTGTATTTTAGTCTTCGTCACGAGACGTAATGGA
GACCATGCGATATCCGTAGGTCTCGAAACCGTCTCGGGGTGAAGACATCAGTATACCAG
Features (pLannotate 1.2.2; 7 found; start..end, strand, type, name):
    437..455     -  promoter       T7 promoter: promoter for bacteriophage T7 RNA polymerase
    465..522     +  promoter       AmpR promoter (fragment): bla
    569..1225    -  CDS            cat: CAT_ECOLX - Experimental evidence at protein level: Swiss-Prot protein existence level 1. This enzyme is an effector of chloramphenicol resistance in bacteria. From Escherichia coli. This protein is used as a marker in many commonly used cloning vectors, such as pACYC184.
   1226..1328    -  promoter       cat promoter: promoter of the E. coli cat gene encoding chloramphenicol acetyltransferase
   1429..2017    +  rep_origin     ori: high-copy-number ColE1/pMB1/pBR322/pUC origin of replication
   2447..2465    +  promoter       SP6 promoter: promoter for bacteriophage SP6 RNA polymerase
   2591..390     +  CDS            TRA (fragment) (across the origin): TRAR1_HUMAN - Experimental evidence at protein level: Swiss-Prot protein existence level 1. The alpha chain of TRAV27*01J42*01C*01/TRBV19*01J2S7*01C*02 alpha-beta T cell receptor (TR) clonotype that is specific for HLA- A*02:01-restricted M/matrix protein 1 immunodominant epitope GILGFVFTL of influenza A virus (IAV). Classified as a public TR clonotype, it is preferentially selected in effector memory CD8-positive T cells among multiple HLA-A*02:01 carriers and confers long-lived immunity against IAV infection. Can cross-recognize sporadically emerging IAV variants by molecular mimicry, induci
