[The description below was written by a language model from this plasmid's Addgene catalogue record and pLannotate feature annotations shown in this document.]
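Description:
TRBV3-1 is a small bacterial cloning plasmid (2,929 bp by full-sequence NGS) built on the pGGA-select backbone and catalogued as a synthetic-biology vector. It is one member of a set of parts plasmids intended for assembling human T cell receptors by cloning. It replicates in E. coli from a high-copy ColE1/pUC-type origin and is selected with chloramphenicol through a cat (chloramphenicol acetyltransferase) gene driven by its native cat promoter. A short fragment of the AmpR promoter is also detected, but no ampicillin resistance gene is annotated.

The insert, listed as TRBV3-1-TRAC, is human sequence recorded without mutations. According to the stated purpose, it supplies a TRBV3-1 beta-chain variable gene allele together with the TCR alpha constant region (TRAC). The automated annotation recognises only part of this payload: a feature spanning the plasmid's numbering origin is matched to a fragment of a human TCR alpha chain, consistent with the TRAC portion, whereas the TRBV3-1 segment is not separately annotated. This feature spans more than the recorded 411 bp insert size, and the record does not explain the difference. SP6 and T7 phage promoters flank the insert region, facing inward, as is typical of Golden Gate destination backbones. No mammalian promoter, polyadenylation signal or viral element is annotated, so the plasmid appears to act as a source of TCR sequence modules rather than as an expression vector.

The record does not state the cloning method, the restriction or assembly sites, or how the V and constant segments are joined to CDR3/J and other chain components. The associated work concerns scalable TCR synthesis and screening for antigen reactivity mapping.
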