Addgene plasmid #237904: TRBV3-1
Purpose: Encodes TRBV3-1 allele and TRAC to generate TCRs via cloning
Depositing lab: Michael Birnbaum. Depositing organization: Massachusetts Institute of Technology. Publication: Scalable TCR synthesis and screening enable antigen reactivity mapping in vitiligo. Gaglione SA, Mukkamala RS, Krishna C, Smith BE, Wadsworth MH 2nd, Jelinsky SA, Perez CR, Schmidt-Hong L, Katz EL, Gellatly KJ, Ali LR, Shen J, Holec PV, Zhao QH, Chan AO, Xu EJK, Kravarik KM, Guzova JA, Dobson CS, Singh H, Garber M, Dougan M, Dougan SK, Harris JE, Winkler A, Birnbaum ME. Immunity. 2026 Feb 10;59(2):477-493.e9. doi: 10.1016/j.immuni.2026.01.001. Epub 2026 Jan 28. PubMed 41610844.
Backbone
  Vector backbone: pGGA-select
  Backbone manufacturer: Addgene Plasmid #195714
  Backbone size w/o insert (bp): 2518
  Vector type: Synthetic Biology
Growth in bacteria
  Bacterial resistance: Chloramphenicol, 25 μg/mL
  Growth temperature: 37°C
  Growth strain: DH5alpha
  Copy number: High Copy
Gene/Insert
  Gene/Insert name: TRBV3-1-TRAC
  Species: H. sapiens (human)
  Insert size (bp): 411
  Mutation: None
  Entrez Gene: TRBV3-1 (a.k.a. TCRBV3S1, TCRBV9S1A1T, TRBV31)
  Cloning method: Unknown
Terms and licenses: Academic/Nonprofit Terms; Industry Terms: Not Available to Industry
Depositor comments: Please visit https://doi.org/10.1101/2025.04.24.649726 for bioRxiv preprint.
How to cite: TRBV3-1 was a gift from Michael Birnbaum (Addgene plasmid # 237904 ; http://n2t.net/addgene:237904 ; RRID:Addgene_237904)
